Addgene plasmid #76988: CSNK1G2 gRNA (BRDN0001162501)
Purpose: 3rd generation lentiviral gRNA plasmid targeting human CSNK1G2
Depositing lab: John Doench & David Root. Depositing organization: Broad Institute. Publication: Optimized sgRNA design to maximize activity and minimize off-target effects of CRISPR-Cas9. Doench JG, Fusi N, Sullender M, Hegde M, Vaimberg EW, Donovan KF, Smith I, Tothova Z, Wilen C, Orchard R, Virgin HW, Listgarten J, Root DE. Nat Biotechnol. 2016 Jan 18. doi: 10.1038/nbt.3437. PubMed 26780180.
Backbone
  Vector backbone: lentiGuide-Puro
  Backbone manufacturer: Zhang Lab (Addgene plasmid # 52963)
  Vector type: Mammalian Expression, Lentiviral, CRISPR
  Selectable markers: Puromycin
Growth in bacteria
  Bacterial resistance: Ampicillin, 100 μg/mL
  Growth temperature: 37°C
  Growth strain: DH5alpha
  Copy number: High Copy
Gene/Insert
  Gene/Insert name: CSNK1G2 (alt names: CSNK1G2; NM_001319.6)
  gRNA/shRNA sequence: ATGGCGTTGTACTTCCCGCA
  Species: H. sapiens (human)
  Entrez Gene: CSNK1G2 (a.k.a. CK1g2)
  Promoter: hU6
  Cloning method: Unknown
  Sequencing primers: 5′ U6-F; 3′ pS2-R
Terms and licenses: Academic/Nonprofit Terms; Industry Terms: Not Available to Industry
Depositor comments: The gRNA was designed to target the following Genbank reference sequence(s): NM_001319.6. Note that this plasmid does NOT contain Cas9. It should be used in conjunction with lentiCas9-Blast (Addgene #52962) or otherwise with cell lines already expressing Cas9. Browse the full kinome gRNA library at http://www.addgene.org/pooled-library/broadgpp-human-kinome/ or visit http://www.broadinstitute.org/rnai/public/ for detailed protocols and information.
How to cite: CSNK1G2 gRNA (BRDN0001162501) was a gift from John Doench & David Root (Addgene plasmid # 76988 ; http://n2t.net/addgene:76988 ; RRID:Addgene_76988)
