[The description below was written by a language model from this plasmid's Addgene catalogue record and pLannotate feature annotations shown in this document.]
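Description:
CSNK1G2 gRNA (BRDN0001162501) is a third-generation lentiviral guide RNA plasmid built on the lentiGuide-Puro backbone and designed to target human CSNK1G2 (casein kinase 1 gamma 2, also called CK1g2). It is one of a set of individual guides associated with a human kinome gRNA library. In bacteria it is maintained at high copy through a ColE1/pUC-type origin and selected with ampicillin via the β-lactamase gene. The backbone also carries an f1 origin, an SV40 origin and poly(A) signal, and remnants of lac and T7/T3 cloning-vector sequences.

The lentiviral cassette begins with an RSV promoter fused to a truncated HIV-1 5' LTR, which makes genomic RNA production independent of Tat. This is followed by the Ψ packaging signal, a partial gag sequence, the Rev response element for Rev-dependent nuclear export, and a cPPT/CTS element. It ends in a self-inactivating ΔU3 3' LTR. Within this unit, a human U6 RNA polymerase III promoter drives the CSNK1G2-specific spacer joined to the Streptococcus pyogenes Cas9 guide scaffold. A separate EF-1α promoter with its intron A expresses puromycin N-acetyltransferase for selection of transduced mammalian cells, and a downstream WPRE enhances transcript expression.

The plasmid does not encode Cas9, so it is meant to be used alongside a separate Cas9 lentiviral vector or in cells that already express Cas9. Its typical use is to package virus, transduce and puromycin-select cells, and disrupt CSNK1G2 by CRISPR-Cas9. The guide was designed against the CSNK1G2 reference transcript using optimised sgRNA design rules aimed at high on-target activity and low off-target effects.
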