Features (pLannotate 1.2.2; 29 found; start..end, strand, type, name):
     14..80      +  CDS            small t antigen (fragment): SV40 (simian virus 40) small t antigen
    106..317     +  promoter       EF-1α core promoter: core promoter for human elongation factor EF-1α
    318..1256    +  intron         EF-1α intron A: intron upstream of the start codon of human EF-1α
   1278..1877    +  CDS            PuroR (fragment): puromycin N-acetyltransferase; pac from Streptomyces; confers resistance to puromycin
   1893..2481    +  misc_feature   WPRE: woodchuck hepatitis virus posttranscriptional regulatory element
   2532..2551    +  misc_feature   cPPT/CTS (fragment): central polypurine tract and central termination sequence of HIV-1
   2553..2786    +  LTR            3' LTR (ΔU3): self-inactivating 3' long terminal repeat (LTR) from HIV-1
   2864..2985    +  polyA_signal   SV40 poly(A) signal: SV40 polyadenylation signal
   3025..3160    +  rep_origin     SV40 ori: SV40 origin of replication
   3181..3199    -  promoter       T7 promoter: promoter for bacteriophage T7 RNA polymerase
   3207..3362    +  CDS            lacZα (fragment): LacZα fragment of β-galactosidase; lacZ fragment
   3367..3795    +  rep_origin     f1 ori (sequence partly withheld): f1 bacteriophage origin of replication; arrow indicates direction of (+) strand synthesis
   3848..3952    +  promoter       AmpR promoter: bla
   3953..4813    +  CDS            AmpR: β-lactamase; bla; confers resistance to ampicillin, carbenicillin, and related antibiotics
   4984..5572    +  rep_origin     ori: high-copy-number ColE1/pMB1/pBR322/pUC origin of replication
   5755..5847    +  CDS            lacI (fragment): lac repressor; lacI; The lac repressor binds to the lac operator to inhibit transcription in E. coli. This inhibition can be relieved by adding lactose or isopropyl-β-D-thiogalactopyranoside (IPTG).
   5860..5881    +  protein_bind   CAP binding site: CAP binding activates transcription in the presence of cAMP. E. coli catabolite activator protein
   5896..5926    +  promoter       lac promoter: promoter for the E. coli lac operon
   5934..5950    +  protein_bind   lac operator: The lac repressor binds to the lac operator to inhibit transcription in E. coli. This inhibition can be relieved by adding lactose or isopropyl-β-D-thiogalactopyranoside (IPTG). lac repressor encoded by lacI
   5995..6013    +  promoter       T3 promoter: promoter for bacteriophage T3 RNA polymerase
   6041..6267    +  promoter       RSV promoter: Rous sarcoma virus enhancer/promoter
   6268..6448    +  LTR            5' LTR (truncated): truncated 5' long terminal repeat (LTR) from HIV-1
   6495..6620    +  misc_feature   HIV-1 Ψ: packaging signal of human immunodeficiency virus type 1
   6604..6967    +  CDS            HIV-1 gag (fragment): gag protein from human immunodeficiency virus 1; gag
   7113..7346    +  misc_feature   RRE: The Rev response element (RRE) of HIV-1 allows for Rev-dependent mRNA export from the nucleus to the cytoplasm.
   7723..7749    +  CDS            Rev (fragment): human immunodeficiency virus 1 (HIV-1) Rev protein; rev; enhances nuclear export of unspliced and incompletely spliced viral mRNAs
   7753..7993    +  promoter       U6 promoter: RNA polymerase III promoter for human U6 snRNA
   8023..8098    +  misc_RNA       gRNA scaffold: guide RNA scaffold for the Streptococcus pyogenes CRISPR/Cas9 system
   8154..8271    +  misc_feature   cPPT/CTS: central polypurine tract and central termination sequence of HIV-1
>Addgene plasmid #76988 | CSNK1G2 gRNA (BRDN0001162501) | addgene full sequence | sequence record 186896 | Addgene Assembled Sequence
CCCGGGTGCAAAGATGGATAAAGTTTTAAACAGAGAGGAATCTTTGCAGCTAATGGACCTTCTAGGTCTT
GAAAGGAGTGGGAATTGGCTCCGGTGCCCGTCAGTGGGCAGAGCGCACATCGCCCACAGTCCCCGAGAAG
TTGGGGGGAGGGGTCGGCAATTGATCCGGTGCCTAGAGAAGGTGGCGCGGGGTAAACTGGGAAAGTGATG
TCGTGTACTGGCTCCGCCTTTTTCCCGAGGGTGGGGGAGAACCGTATATAAGTGCAGTAGTCGCCGTGAA
CGTTCTTTTTCGCAACGGGTTTGCCGCCAGAACACAGGTAAGTGCCGTGTGTGGTTCCCGCGGGCCTGGC
CTCTTTACGGGTTATGGCCCTTGCGTGCCTTGAATTACTTCCACCTGGCTGCAGTACGTGATTCTTGATC
CCGAGCTTCGGGTTGGAAGTGGGTGGGAGAGTTCGAGGCCTTGCGCTTAAGGAGCCCCTTCGCCTCGTGC
TTGAGTTGAGGCCTGGCCTGGGCGCTGGGGCCGCCGCGTGCGAATCTGGTGGCACCTTCGCGCCTGTCTC
GCTGCTTTCGATAAGTCTCTAGCCATTTAAAATTTTTGATGACCTGCTGCGACGCTTTTTTTCTGGCAAG
ATAGTCTTGTAAATGCGGGCCAAGATCTGCACACTGGTATTTCGGTTTTTGGGGCCGCGGGCGGCGACGG
GGCCCGTGCGTCCCAGCGCACATGTTCGGCGAGGCGGGGCCTGCGAGCGCGGCCACCGAGAATCGGACGG
GGGTAGTCTCAAGCTGGCCGGCCTGCTCTGGTGCCTGGCCTCGCGCCGCCGTGTATCGCCCCGCCCTGGG
CGGCAAGGCTGGCCCGGTCGGCACCAGTTGCGTGAGCGGAAAGATGGCCGCTTCCCGGCCCTGCTGCAGG
GAGCTCAAAATGGAGGACGCGGCGCTCGGGAGAGCGGGCGGGTGAGTCACCCACACAAAGGAAAAGGGCC
TTTCCGTCCTCAGCCGTCGCTTCATGTGACTCCACGGAGTACCGGGCGCCGTCCAGGCACCTCGATTAGT
TCTCGAGCTTTTGGAGTACGTCGTCTTTAGGTTGGGGGGAGGGGTTTTATGCGATGGAGTTTCCCCACAC
TGAGTGGGTGGAGACTGAAGTTAGGCCAGCTTGGCACTTGATGTAATTCTCCTTGGAATTTGCCCTTTTT
GAGTTTGGATCTTGGTTCATTCTCAAGCCTCAGACAGTGGTTCAAAGTTTTTTTCTTCCATTTCAGGTGT
CGTGACGTACGGCCACCATGACCGAGTACAAGCCCACGGTGCGCCTCGCCACCCGCGACGACGTCCCCAG
GGCCGTACGCACCCTCGCCGCCGCGTTCGCCGACTACCCCGCCACGCGCCACACCGTCGATCCGGACCGC
CACATCGAGCGGGTCACCGAGCTGCAAGAACTCTTCCTCACGCGCGTCGGGCTCGACATCGGCAAGGTGT
GGGTCGCGGACGACGGCGCCGCCGTGGCGGTCTGGACCACGCCGGAGAGCGTCGAAGCGGGGGCGGTGTT
CGCCGAGATCGGCCCGCGCATGGCCGAGTTGAGCGGTTCCCGGCTGGCCGCGCAGCAACAGATGGAAGGC
CTCCTGGCGCCGCACCGGCCCAAGGAGCCCGCGTGGTTCCTGGCCACCGTCGGAGTCTCGCCCGACCACC
AGGGCAAGGGTCTGGGCAGCGCCGTCGTGCTCCCCGGAGTGGAGGCGGCCGAGCGCGCCGGGGTGCCCGC
CTTCCTGGAGACCTCCGCGCCCCGCAACCTCCCCTTCTACGAGCGGCTCGGCTTCACCGTCACCGCCGAC
GTCGAGGTGCCCGAAGGACCGCGCACCTGGTGCATGACCCGCAAGCCCGGTGCCTGAACGCGTTAAGTCG
ACAATCAACCTCTGGATTACAAAATTTGTGAAAGATTGACTGGTATTCTTAACTATGTTGCTCCTTTTAC
GCTATGTGGATACGCTGCTTTAATGCCTTTGTATCATGCTATTGCTTCCCGTATGGCTTTCATTTTCTCC
TCCTTGTATAAATCCTGGTTGCTGTCTCTTTATGAGGAGTTGTGGCCCGTTGTCAGGCAACGTGGCGTGG
TGTGCACTGTGTTTGCTGACGCAACCCCCACTGGTTGGGGCATTGCCACCACCTGTCAGCTCCTTTCCGG
GACTTTCGCTTTCCCCCTCCCTATTGCCACGGCGGAACTCATCGCCGCCTGCCTTGCCCGCTGCTGGACA
GGGGCTCGGCTGTTGGGCACTGACAATTCCGTGGTGTTGTCGGGGAAATCATCGTCCTTTCCTTGGCTGC
TCGCCTGTGTTGCCACCTGGATTCTGCGCGGGACGTCCTTCTGCTACGTCCCTTCGGCCCTCAATCCAGC
GGACCTTCCTTCCCGCGGCCTGCTGCCGGCTCTGCGGCCTCTTCCGCGTCTTCGCCTTCGCCCTCAGACG
AGTCGGATCTCCCTTTGGGCCGCCTCCCCGCGTCGACTTTAAGACCAATGACTTACAAGGCAGCTGTAGA
TCTTAGCCACTTTTTAAAAGAAAAGGGGGGACTGGAAGGGCTAATTCACTCCCAACGAAGACAAGATCTG
CTTTTTGCTTGTACTGGGTCTCTCTGGTTAGACCAGATCTGAGCCTGGGAGCTCTCTGGCTAACTAGGGA
ACCCACTGCTTAAGCCTCAATAAAGCTTGCCTTGAGTGCTTCAAGTAGTGTGTGCCCGTCTGTTGTGTGA
CTCTGGTAACTAGAGATCCCTCAGACCCTTTTAGTCAGTGTGGAAAATCTCTAGCAGTACGTATAGTAGT
TCATGTCATCTTATTATTCAGTATTTATAACTTGCAAAGAAATGAATATCAGAGAGTGAGAGGAACTTGT
TTATTGCAGCTTATAATGGTTACAAATAAAGCAATAGCATCACAAATTTCACAAATAAAGCATTTTTTTC
ACTGCATTCTAGTTGTGGTTTGTCCAAACTCATCAATGTATCTTATCATGTCTGGCTCTAGCTATCCCGC
CCCTAACTCCGCCCATCCCGCCCCTAACTCCGCCCAGTTCCGCCCATTCTCCGCCCCATGGCTGACTAAT
TTTTTTTATTTATGCAGAGGCCGAGGCCGCCTCGGCCTCTGAGCTATTCCAGAAGTAGTGAGGAGGCTTT
TTTGGAGGCCTAGGGACGTACCCAATTCGCCCTATAGTGAGTCGTATTACGCGCGCTCACTGGCCGTCGT
TTTACAACGTCGTGACTGGGAAAACCCTGGCGTTACCCAACTTAATCGCCTTGCAGCACATCCCCCTTTC
GCCAGCTGGCGTAATAGCGAAGAGGCCCGCACCGATCGCCCTTCCCAACAGTTGCGCAGCCTGAATGGCG
AATGGG
[124 nt withheld, positions 3367-3490]
C
[91 nt withheld, positions 3492-3582]
A
[49 nt withheld, positions 3584-3632]
CCTTTGACGTTGGAGTCCACGTTCTTT
[37 nt withheld, positions 3660-3696]
ACCCTATCTCGGTCTATTCTTTTGATTTATAAGGGATTTTGCCGATTTCGGCCTATTGGTTAAAAAATGA
GCTGATTTAACAAAAATTTAACGCGAATTTTAACAAAATATTAACGCTTACAATTTAGGTGGCACTTTTC
GGGGAAATGTGCGCGGAACCCCTATTTGTTTATTTTTCTAAATACATTCAAATATGTATCCGCTCATGAG
ACAATAACCCTGATAAATGCTTCAATAATATTGAAAAAGGAAGAGTATGAGTATTCAACATTTCCGTGTC
GCCCTTATTCCCTTTTTTGCGGCATTTTGCCTTCCTGTTTTTGCTCACCCAGAAACGCTGGTGAAAGTAA
AAGATGCTGAAGATCAGTTGGGTGCACGAGTGGGTTACATCGAACTGGATCTCAACAGCGGTAAGATCCT
TGAGAGTTTTCGCCCCGAAGAACGTTTTCCAATGATGAGCACTTTTAAAGTTCTGCTATGTGGCGCGGTA
TTATCCCGTATTGACGCCGGGCAAGAGCAACTCGGTCGCCGCATACACTATTCTCAGAATGACTTGGTTG
AGTACTCACCAGTCACAGAAAAGCATCTTACGGATGGCATGACAGTAAGAGAATTATGCAGTGCTGCCAT
AACCATGAGTGATAACACTGCGGCCAACTTACTTCTGACAACGATCGGAGGACCGAAGGAGCTAACCGCT
TTTTTGCACAACATGGGGGATCATGTAACTCGCCTTGATCGTTGGGAACCGGAGCTGAATGAAGCCATAC
CAAACGACGAGCGTGACACCACGATGCCTGTAGCAATGGCAACAACGTTGCGCAAACTATTAACTGGCGA
ACTACTTACTCTAGCTTCCCGGCAACAATTAATAGACTGGATGGAGGCGGATAAAGTTGCAGGACCACTT
CTGCGCTCGGCCCTTCCGGCTGGCTGGTTTATTGCTGATAAATCTGGAGCCGGTGAGCGTGGGTCTCGCG
GTATCATTGCAGCACTGGGGCCAGATGGTAAGCCCTCCCGTATCGTAGTTATCTACACGACGGGGAGTCA
GGCAACTATGGATGAACGAAATAGACAGATCGCTGAGATAGGTGCCTCACTGATTAAGCATTGGTAACTG
TCAGACCAAGTTTACTCATATATACTTTAGATTGATTTAAAACTTCATTTTTAATTTAAAAGGATCTAGG
TGAAGATCCTTTTTGATAATCTCATGACCAAAATCCCTTAACGTGAGTTTTCGTTCCACTGAGCGTCAGA
CCCCGTAGAAAAGATCAAAGGATCTTCTTGAGATCCTTTTTTTCTGCGCGTAATCTGCTGCTTGCAAACA
AAAAAACCACCGCTACCAGCGGTGGTTTGTTTGCCGGATCAAGAGCTACCAACTCTTTTTCCGAAGGTAA
CTGGCTTCAGCAGAGCGCAGATACCAAATACTGTTCTTCTAGTGTAGCCGTAGTTAGGCCACCACTTCAA
GAACTCTGTAGCACCGCCTACATACCTCGCTCTGCTAATCCTGTTACCAGTGGCTGCTGCCAGTGGCGAT
AAGTCGTGTCTTACCGGGTTGGACTCAAGACGATAGTTACCGGATAAGGCGCAGCGGTCGGGCTGAACGG
GGGGTTCGTGCACACAGCCCAGCTTGGAGCGAACGACCTACACCGAACTGAGATACCTACAGCGTGAGCT
ATGAGAAAGCGCCACGCTTCCCGAAGGGAGAAAGGCGGACAGGTATCCGGTAAGCGGCAGGGTCGGAACA
GGAGAGCGCACGAGGGAGCTTCCAGGGGGAAACGCCTGGTATCTTTATAGTCCTGTCGGGTTTCGCCACC
TCTGACTTGAGCGTCGATTTTTGTGATGCTCGTCAGGGGGGCGGAGCCTATGGAAAAACGCCAGCAACGC
GGCCTTTTTACGGTTCCTGGCCTTTTGCTGGCCTTTTGCTCACATGTTCTTTCCTGCGTTATCCCCTGAT
TCTGTGGATAACCGTATTACCGCCTTTGAGTGAGCTGATACCGCTCGCCGCAGCCGAACGACCGAGCGCA
GCGAGTCAGTGAGCGAGGAAGCGGAAGAGCGCCCAATACGCAAACCGCCTCTCCCCGCGCGTTGGCCGAT
TCATTAATGCAGCTGGCACGACAGGTTTCCCGACTGGAAAGCGGGCAGTGAGCGCAACGCAATTAATGTG
AGTTAGCTCACTCATTAGGCACCCCAGGCTTTACACTTTATGCTTCCGGCTCGTATGTTGTGTGGAATTG
TGAGCGGATAACAATTTCACACAGGAAACAGCTATGACCATGATTACGCCAAGCGCGCAATTAACCCTCA
CTAAAGGGAACAAAAGCTGGAGCTGCAAGCTTAATGTAGTCTTATGCAATACTCTTGTAGTCTTGCAACA
TGGTAACGATGAGTTAGCAACATGCCTTACAAGGAGAGAAAAAGCACCGTGCATGCCGATTGGTGGAAGT
AAGGTGGTACGATCGTGCCTTATTAGGAAGGCAACAGACGGGTCTGACATGGATTGGACGAACCACTGAA
TTGCCGCATTGCAGAGATATTGTATTTAAGTGCCTAGCTCGATACATAAACGGGTCTCTCTGGTTAGACC
AGATCTGAGCCTGGGAGCTCTCTGGCTAACTAGGGAACCCACTGCTTAAGCCTCAATAAAGCTTGCCTTG
AGTGCTTCAAGTAGTGTGTGCCCGTCTGTTGTGTGACTCTGGTAACTAGAGATCCCTCAGACCCTTTTAG
TCAGTGTGGAAAATCTCTAGCAGTGGCGCCCGAACAGGGACTTGAAAGCGAAAGGGAAACCAGAGGAGCT
CTCTCGACGCAGGACTCGGCTTGCTGAAGCGCGCACGGCAAGAGGCGAGGGGCGGCGACTGGTGAGTACG
CCAAAAATTTTGACTAGCGGAGGCTAGAAGGAGAGAGATGGGTGCGAGAGCGTCAGTATTAAGCGGGGGA
GAATTAGATCGCGATGGGAAAAAATTCGGTTAAGGCCAGGGGGAAAGAAAAAATATAAATTAAAACATAT
AGTATGGGCAAGCAGGGAGCTAGAACGATTCGCAGTTAATCCTGGCCTGTTAGAAACATCAGAAGGCTGT
AGACAAATACTGGGACAGCTACAACCATCCCTTCAGACAGGATCAGAAGAACTTAGATCATTATATAATA
CAGTAGCAACCCTCTATTGTGTGCATCAAAGGATAGAGATAAAAGACACCAAGGAAGCTTTAGACAAGAT
AGAGGAAGAGCAAAACAAAAGTAAGACCACCGCACAGCAAGCGGCCGCTGATCTTCAGACCTGGAGGAGG
AGATATGAGGGACAATTGGAGAAGTGAATTATATAAATATAAAGTAGTAAAAATTGAACCATTAGGAGTA
GCACCCACCAAGGCAAAGAGAAGAGTGGTGCAGAGAGAAAAAAGAGCAGTGGGAATAGGAGCTTTGTTCC
TTGGGTTCTTGGGAGCAGCAGGAAGCACTATGGGCGCAGCGTCAATGACGCTGACGGTACAGGCCAGACA
ATTATTGTCTGGTATAGTGCAGCAGCAGAACAATTTGCTGAGGGCTATTGAGGCGCAACAGCATCTGTTG
CAACTCACAGTCTGGGGCATCAAGCAGCTCCAGGCAAGAATCCTGGCTGTGGAAAGATACCTAAAGGATC
AACAGCTCCTGGGGATTTGGGGTTGCTCTGGAAAACTCATTTGCACCACTGCTGTGCCTTGGAATGCTAG
TTGGAGTAATAAATCTCTGGAACAGATTTGGAATCACACGACCTGGATGGAGTGGGACAGAGAAATTAAC
AATTACACAAGCTTAATACACTCCTTAATTGAAGAATCGCAAAACCAGCAAGAAAAGAATGAACAAGAAT
TATTGGAATTAGATAAATGGGCAAGTTTGTGGAATTGGTTTAACATAACAAATTGGCTGTGGTATATAAA
ATTATTCATAATGATAGTAGGAGGCTTGGTAGGTTTAAGAATAGTTTTTGCTGTACTTTCTATAGTGAAT
AGAGTTAGGCAGGGATATTCACCATTATCGTTTCAGACCCACCTCCCAACCCCGAGGGGACCCAGAGAGG
GCCTATTTCCCATGATTCCTTCATATTTGCATATACGATACAAGGCTGTTAGAGAGATAATTAGAATTAA
TTTGACTGTAAACACAAAGATATTAGTACAAAATACGTGACGTAGAAAGTAATAATTTCTTGGGTAGTTT
GCAGTTTTAAAATTATGTTTTAAAATGGACTATCATATGCTTACCGTAACTTGAAAGTATTTCGATTTCT
TGGCTTTATATATCTTGTGGAAAGGACGAAACACCGATGGCGTTGTACTTCCCGCAGTTTTAGAGCTAGA
AATAGCAAGTTAAAATAAGGCTAGTCCGTTATCAACTTGAAAAAGTGGCACCGAGTCGGTGCTTTTTTAA
GCTTGGCGTAACTAGATCTTGAGACAAATGGCAGTATTCATCCACAATTTTAAAAGAAAAGGGGGGATTG
GGGGGTACAGTGCAGGGGAAAGAATAGTAGACATAATAGCAACAGACATACAAACTAAAGAATTACAAAA
ACAAATTACAAAAATTCAAAATTTTCGGGTTTATTACAGGGACAGCAGAGATCCACTTTGGCGCCGGCTC
GAGGGGG
