>Addgene plasmid #76988 | CSNK1G2 gRNA (BRDN0001162501) | depositor partial sequence | sequence record 144448 | Target Sequence
ATGGCGTTGTACTTCCCGCA
