>Addgene plasmid #76988 | CSNK1G2 gRNA (BRDN0001162501) | addgene partial sequence | sequence record 186895 | hU6-F
AGAAAGTAATAATTTCTTGGGTAGTTTGCAGTTTTAAAATTATGTTTTAAAATGGACTATCATATGCTTA
CCGTAACTTGAAAGTATTTCGATTTCTTGGCTTTATATATCTTGTGGAAAGGACGAAACACCGATGGCGT
TGTACTTCCCGCAGTTTTAGAGCTAGAAATAGCAAGTTAAAATAAGGCTAGTCCGTTATCAACTTGAAAA
AGTGGCACCGAGTCGGTGCTTTTTTAAGCTTGGCGTAACTAGATCTTGAGACAAATGGCAGTATTCATCC
ACAATTTTAAAAGAAAAGGGGGGATTGGGGGGTACAGTGCAGGGGAAAGAATAGTAGACATAATAGCAAC
AGACATACAAACTAAAGAATTACAAAAACAAATTACAAAAATTCAAAATTTTCGGGTTTATTACAGGGAC
AGCAGAGATCCACTTTGGCGCCGGCTCGAGGGGGCCCGGGTGCAAAGATGGATAAAGTTTTAAACAGAGA
GGAATCTTTGCAGCTAATGGACCTTCTAGGTCTTGAAAGGAGTGGGAATTGGCTCCGGTGCCCGTCAGTG
GGCAGAGCGC
